>Addgene plasmid #193289 | pMF-FU_TetO_GW_PPARG2 | addgene full sequence | sequence record 376979 | Addgene NGS Result
TTGTACAAAGTGGTGATATTCGATATCAAGCTTATCGATAATCAACCTCTGGATTACAAAATTTGTGAAA
GATTGACTGGTATTCTTAACTATGTTGCTCCTTTTACGCTATGTGGATACGCTGCTTTAATGCCTTTGTA
TCATGCTATTGCTTCCCGTATGGCTTTCATTTTCTCCTCCTTGTATAAATCCTGGTTGCTGTCTCTTTAT
GAGGAGTTGTGGCCCGTTGTCAGGCAACGTGGCGTGGTGTGCACTGTGTTTGCTGACGCAACCCCCACTG
GTTGGGGCATTGCCACCACCTGTCAGCTCCTTTCCGGGACTTTCGCTTTCCCCCTCCCTATTGCCACGGC
GGAACTCATCGCCGCCTGCCTTGCCCGCTGCTGGACAGGGGCTCGGCTGTTGGGCACTGACAATTCCGTG
GTGTTGTCGGGGAAATCATCGTCCTTTCCTTGGCTGCTCGCCTGTGTTGCCACCTGGATTCTGCGCGGGA
CGTCCTTCTGCTACGTCCCTTCGGCCCTCAATCCAGCGGACCTTCCTTCCCGCGGCCTGCTGCCGGCTCT
GCGGCCTCTTCCGCGTCTTCGCCTTCGCCCTCAGACGAGTCGGATCTCCCTTTGGGCCGCCTCCCCGCAT
CGATACCGTCGACCTCGAGACCTAGAAAAACATGGAGCAATCACAAGTAGCAATACAGCAGCTACCAATG
CTGATTGTGCCTGGCTAGAAGCACAAGAGGAGGAGGAGGTGGGTTTTCCAGTCACACCTCAGGTACCTTT
AAGACCAATGACTTACAAGGCAGCTGTAGATCTTAGCCACTTTTTAAAAGAAAAGGGGGGACTGGAAGGG
CTAATTCACTCCCAACGAAGACAAGATATCCTTGATCTGTGGATCTACCACACACAAGGCTACTTCCCTG
ATTGGCAGAACTACACACCAGGGCCAGGGATCAGATATCCACTGACCTTTGGATGGTGCTACAAGCTAGT
ACCAGTTGAGCAAGAGAAGGTAGAAGAAGCCAATGAAGGAGAGAACACCCGCTTGTTACACCCTGTGAGC
CTGCATGGGATGGATGACCCGGAGAGAGAAGTATTAGAGTGGAGGTTTGACAGCCGCCTAGCATTTCATC
ACATGGCCCGAGAGCTGCATCCGGACTGTACTGGGTCTCTCTGGTTAGACCAGATCTGAGCCTGGGAGCT
CTCTGGCTAACTAGGGAACCCACTGCTTAAGCCTCAATAAAGCTTGCCTTGAGTGCTTCAAGTAGTGTGT
GCCCGTCTGTTGTGTGACTCTGGTAACTAGAGATCCCTCAGACCCTTTTAGTCAGTGTGGAAAATCTCTA
GCAGGGCCCGTTTAAACCCGCTGATCAGCCTCGACTGTGCCTTCTAGTTGCCAGCCATCTGTTGTTTGCC
CCTCCCCCGTGCCTTCCTTGACCCTGGAAGGTGCCACTCCCACTGTCCTTTCCTAATAAAATGAGGAAAT
TGCATCGCATTGTCTGAGTAGGTGTCATTCTATTCTGGGGGGTGGGGTGGGGCAGGACAGCAAGGGGGAG
GATTGGGAAGACAATAGCAGGCATGCTGGGGATGCGGTGGGCTCTATGGCTTCTGAGGCGGAAAGAACCA
GCTGGGGCTCTAGGGGGTATCCCC
[124 nt withheld, positions 1635-1758]
C
[91 nt withheld, positions 1760-1850]
A
[49 nt withheld, positions 1852-1900]
CCTTTGACGTTGGAGTCCACGTTCTTT
[37 nt withheld, positions 1928-1964]
ACCCTATCTCGGTCTATTCTTTTGATTTATAAGGGATTTTGCCGATTTCGGCCTATTGGTTAAAAAATGA
GCTGATTTAACAAAAATTTAACGCGAATTAATTCTGTGGAATGTGTGTCAGTTAGGGTGTGGAAAGTCCC
CAGGCTCCCCAGCAGGCAGAAGTATGCAAAGCATGCATCTCAATTAGTCAGCAACCAGGTGTGGAAAGTC
CCCAGGCTCCCCAGCAGGCAGAAGTATGCAAAGCATGCATCTCAATTAGTCAGCAACCATAGTCCCGCCC
CTAACTCCGCCCATCCCGCCCCTAACTCCGCCCAGTTCCGCCCATTCTCCGCCCCATGGCTGACTAATTT
TTTTTATTTATGCAGAGGCCGAGGCCGCCTCTGCCTCTGAGCTATTCCAGAAGTAGTGAGGAGGCTTTTT
TGGAGGCCTAGGCTTTTGCAAAAAGCTCCCGGGAGCTTGTATATCCATTTTCGGATCTGATCAGCACGTG
TTGACAATTAATCATCGGCATAGTATATCGGCATAGTATAATACGACAAGGTGAGGAACTAAACCATGGC
CAAGTTGACCAGTGCCGTTCCGGTGCTCACCGCGCGCGACGTCGCCGGAGCGGTCGAGTTCTGGACCGAC
CGGCTCGGGTTCTCCCGGGACTTCGTGGAGGACGACTTCGCCGGTGTGGTCCGGGACGACGTGACCCTGT
TCATCAGCGCGGTCCAGGACCAGGTGGTGCCGGACAACACCCTGGCCTGGGTGTGGGTGCGCGGCCTGGA
CGAGCTGTACGCCGAGTGGTCGGAGGTCGTGTCCACGAACTTCCGGGACGCCTCCGGGCCGGCCATGACC
GAGATCGGCGAGCAGCCGTGGGGGCGGGAGTTCGCCCTGCGCGACCCGGCCGGCAACTGCGTGCACTTCG
TGGCCGAGGAGCAGGACTGACACGTGCTACGAGATTTCGATTCCACCGCCGCCTTCTATGAAAGGTTGGG
CTTCGGAATCGTTTTCCGGGACGCCGGCTGGATGATCCTCCAGCGCGGGGATCTCATGCTGGAGTTCTTC
GCCCACCCCAACTTGTTTATTGCAGCTTATAATGGTTACAAATAAAGCAATAGCATCACAAATTTCACAA
ATAAAGCATTTTTTTCACTGCATTCTAGTTGTGGTTTGTCCAAACTCATCAATGTATCTTATCATGTCTG
TATACCGTCGACCTCTAGCTAGAGCTTGGCGTAATCATGGTCATAGCTGTTTCCTGTGTGAAATTGTTAT
CCGCTCACAATTCCACACAACATACGAGCCGGAAGCATAAAGTGTAAAGCCTGGGGTGCCTAATGAGTGA
GCTAACTCACATTAATTGCGTTGCGCTCACTGCCCGCTTTCCAGTCGGGAAACCTGTCGTGCCAGCTGCA
TTAATGAATCGGCCAACGCGCGGGGAGAGGCGGTTTGCGTATTGGGCGCTCTTCCGCTTCCTCGCTCACT
GACTCGCTGCGCTCGGTCGTTCGGCTGCGGCGAGCGGTATCAGCTCACTCAAAGGCGGTAATACGGTTAT
CCACAGAATCAGGGGATAACGCAGGAAAGAACATGTGAGCAAAAGGCCAGCAAAAGGCCAGGAACCGTAA
AAAGGCCGCGTTGCTGGCGTTTTTCCATAGGCTCCGCCCCCCTGACGAGCATCACAAAAATCGACGCTCA
AGTCAGAGGTGGCGAAACCCGACAGGACTATAAAGATACCAGGCGTTTCCCCCTGGAAGCTCCCTCGTGC
GCTCTCCTGTTCCGACCCTGCCGCTTACCGGATACCTGTCCGCCTTTCTCCCTTCGGGAAGCGTGGCGCT
TTCTCATAGCTCACGCTGTAGGTATCTCAGTTCGGTGTAGGTCGTTCGCTCCAAGCTGGGCTGTGTGCAC
GAACCCCCCGTTCAGCCCGACCGCTGCGCCTTATCCGGTAACTATCGTCTTGAGTCCAACCCGGTAAGAC
ACGACTTATCGCCACTGGCAGCAGCCACTGGTAACAGGATTAGCAGAGCGAGGTATGTAGGCGGTGCTAC
AGAGTTCTTGAAGTGGTGGCCTAACTACGGCTACACTAGAAGAACAGTATTTGGTATCTGCGCTCTGCTG
AAGCCAGTTACCTTCGGAAAAAGAGTTGGTAGCTCTTGATCCGGCAAACAAACCACCGCTGGTAGCGGTG
GTTTTTTTGTTTGCAAGCAGCAGATTACGCGCAGAAAAAAAGGATCTCAAGAAGATCCTTTGATCTTTTC
TACGGGGTCTGACGCTCAGTGGAACGAAAACTCACGTTAAGGGATTTTGGTCATGAGATTATCAAAAAGG
ATCTTCACCTAGATCCTTTTAAATTAAAAATGAAGTTTTAAATCAATCTAAAGTATATATGAGTAAACTT
GGTCTGACAGTTACCAATGCTTAATCAGTGAGGCACCTATCTCAGCGATCTGTCTATTTCGTTCATCCAT
AGTTGCCTGACTCCCCGTCGTGTAGATAACTACGATACGGGAGGGCTTACCATCTGGCCCCAGTGCTGCA
ATGATACCGCGAGACCCACGCTCACCGGCTCCAGATTTATCAGCAATAAACCAGCCAGCCGGAAGGGCCG
AGCGCAGAAGTGGTCCTGCAACTTTATCCGCCTCCATCCAGTCTATTAATTGTTGCCGGGAAGCTAGAGT
AAGTAGTTCGCCAGTTAATAGTTTGCGCAACGTTGTTGCCATTGCTACAGGCATCGTGGTGTCACGCTCG
TCGTTTGGTATGGCTTCATTCAGCTCCGGTTCCCAACGATCAAGGCGAGTTACATGATCCCCCATGTTGT
GCAAAAAAGCGGTTAGCTCCTTCGGTCCTCCGATCGTTGTCAGAAGTAAGTTGGCCGCAGTGTTATCACT
CATGGTTATGGCAGCACTGCATAATTCTCTTACTGTCATGCCATCCGTAAGATGCTTTTCTGTGACTGGT
GAGTACTCAACCAAGTCATTCTGAGAATAGTGTATGCGGCGACCGAGTTGCTCTTGCCCGGCGTCAATAC
GGGATAATACCGCGCCACATAGCAGAACTTTAAAAGTGCTCATCATTGGAAAACGTTCTTCGGGGCGAAA
ACTCTCAAGGATCTTACCGCTGTTGAGATCCAGTTCGATGTAACCCACTCGTGCACCCAACTGATCTTCA
GCATCTTTTACTTTCACCAGCGTTTCTGGGTGAGCAAAAACAGGAAGGCAAAATGCCGCAAAAAAGGGAA
TAAGGGCGACACGGAAATGTTGAATACTCATACTCTTCCTTTTTCAATATTATTGAAGCATTTATCAGGG
TTATTGTCTCATGAGCGGATACATATTTGAATGTATTTAGAAAAATAAACAAATAGGGGTTCCGCGCACA
TTTCCCCGAAAAGTGCCACCTGACGTCGACGGATCGGGAGATCTCCCGATCCCCTATGGTGCACTCTCAG
TACAATCTGCTCTGATGCCGCATAGTTAAGCCAGTATCTGCTCCCTGCTTGTGTGTTGGAGGTCGCTGAG
TAGTGCGCGAGCAAAATTTAAGCTACAACAAGGCAAGGCTTGACCGACAATTGCATGAAGAATCTGCTTA
GGGTTAGGCGTTTTGCGCTGCTTCGCGATGTACGGGCCAGATATACGCGTTGACATTGATTATTGACTAG
TTATTAATAGTAATCAATTACGGGGTCATTAGTTCATAGCCCATATATGGAGTTCCGCGTTACATAACTT
ACGGTAAATGGCCCGCCTGGCTGACCGCCCAACGACCCCCGCCCATTGACGTCAATAATGACGTATGTTC
CCATAGTAACGCCAATAGGGACTTTCCATTGACGTCAATGGGTGGAGTATTTACGGTAAACTGCCCACTT
GGCAGTACATCAAGTGTATCATATGCCAAGTACGCCCCCTATTGACGTCAATGACGGTAAATGGCCCGCC
TGGCATTATGCCCAGTACATGACCTTATGGGACTTTCCTACTTGGCAGTACATCTACGTATTAGTCATCG
CTATTACCATGGTGATGCGGTTTTGGCAGTACATCAATGGGCGTGGATAGCGGTTTGACTCACGGGGATT
TCCAAGTCTCCACCCCATTGACGTCAATGGGAGTTTGTTTTGGCACCAAAATCAACGGGACTTTCCAAAA
TGTCGTAACAACTCCGCCCCATTGACGCAAATGGGCGGTAGGCGTGTACGGTGGGAGGTCTATATAAGCA
GCGCGTTTTGCCTGTACTGGGTCTCTCTGGTTAGACCAGATCTGAGCCTGGGAGCTCTCTGGCTAACTAG
GGAACCCACTGCTTAAGCCTCAATAAAGCTTGCCTTGAGTGCTTCAAGTAGTGTGTGCCCGTCTGTTGTG
TGACTCTGGTAACTAGAGATCCCTCAGACCCTTTTAGTCAGTGTGGAAAATCTCTAGCAGTGGCGCCCGA
ACAGGGACTTGAAAGCGAAAGGGAAACCAGAGGAGCTCTCTCGACGCAGGACTCGGCTTGCTGAAGCGCG
CACGGCAAGAGGCGAGGGGCGGCGACTGGTGAGTACGCCAAAAATTTTGACTAGCGGAGGCTAGAAGGAG
AGAGATGGGTGCGAGAGCGTCAGTATTAAGCGGGGGAGAATTAGATCGCGATGGGAAAAAATTCGGTTAA
GGCCAGGGGGAAAGAAAAAATATAAATTAAAACATATAGTATGGGCAAGCAGGGAGCTAGAACGATTCGC
AGTTAATCCTGGCCTGTTAGAAACATCAGAAGGCTGTAGACAAATACTGGGACAGCTACAACCATCCCTT
CAGACAGGATCAGAAGAACTTAGATCATTATATAATACAGTAGCAACCCTCTATTGTGTGCATCAAAGGA
TAGAGATAAAAGACACCAAGGAAGCTTTAGACAAGATAGAGGAAGAGCAAAACAAAAGTAAGACCACCGC
ACAGCAAGCGGCCGCTGATCTTCAGACCTGGAGGAGGAGATATGAGGGACAATTGGAGAAGTGAATTATA
TAAATATAAAGTAGTAAAAATTGAACCATTAGGAGTAGCACCCACCAAGGCAAAGAGAAGAGTGGTGCAG
AGAGAAAAAAGAGCAGTGGGAATAGGAGCTTTGTTCCTTGGGTTCTTGGGAGCAGCAGGAAGCACTATGG
GCGCAGCGTCAATGACGCTGACGGTACAGGCCAGACAATTATTGTCTGGTATAGTGCAGCAGCAGAACAA
TTTGCTGAGGGCTATTGAGGCGCAACAGCATCTGTTGCAACTCACAGTCTGGGGCATCAAGCAGCTCCAG
GCAAGAATCCTGGCTGTGGAAAGATACCTAAAGGATCAACAGCTCCTGGGGATTTGGGGTTGCTCTGGAA
AACTCATTTGCACCACTGCTGTGCCTTGGAATGCTAGTTGGAGTAATAAATCTCTGGAACAGATTTGGAA
TCACACGACCTGGATGGAGTGGGACAGAGAAATTAACAATTACACAAGCTTAATACACTCCTTAATTGAA
GAATCGCAAAACCAGCAAGAAAAGAATGAACAAGAATTATTGGAATTAGATAAATGGGCAAGTTTGTGGA
ATTGGTTTAACATAACAAATTGGCTGTGGTATATAAAATTATTCATAATGATAGTAGGAGGCTTGGTAGG
TTTAAGAATAGTTTTTGCTGTACTTTCTATAGTGAATAGAGTTAGGCAGGGATATTCACCATTATCGTTT
CAGACCCACCTCCCAACCCCGAGGGGACCCGACAGGCCCGAAGGAATAGAAGAAGAAGGTGGAGAGAGAG
ACAGAGACAGATCCATTCGATTAGTGAACGGATCGGCACTGCGTGCGCCAATTCTGCAGACAAATGGCAG
TATTCATCCACAATTTTAAAAGAAAAGGGGGGATTGGGGGGTACAGTGCAGGGGAAAGAATAGTAGACAT
AATAGCAACAGACATACAAACTAAAGAATTACAAAAACAAATTACAAAAATTCAAAATTTTCGGGTTTAT
TACAGGGACAGCAGAGATCCAGTTTGGTTATCGAGTTTACCACTCCCTATCAGTGATAGAGAAAAGTGAA
AGTCGAGTTTACCACTCCCTATCAGTGATAGAGAAAAGTGAAAGTCGAGTTTACCACTCCCTATCAGTGA
TAGAGAAAAGTGAAAGTCGAGTTTACCACTCCCTATCAGTGATAGAGAAAAGTGAAAGTCGAGTTTACCA
CTCCCTATCAGTGATAGAGAAAAGTGAAAGTCGAGTTTACCACTCCCTATCAGTGATAGAGAAAAGTGAA
AGTCGAGTTTACCACTCCCTATCAGTGATAGAGAAAAGTGAAAGTCGAGCTCGGTACCCGGGTCGAGGTA
GGCGTGTACGGTGGGAGGCCTATATAAGCAGAGCTCGTTTAGTGAACCGTCAGATCGCCTGGAGACGCCA
TCCACGCTGTTTTGACCTCCATAGAAGACACCGGGACCGATCCAGCCTCCGCGGCCCCGAATTATCACAA
GTTTGTACAAAAAAGCAGGCTTACCACCATGGGTGAAACTCTGGGAGATTCTCCTATTGACCCAGAAAGC
GATTCCTTCACTGATACACTGTCTGCAAACATATCACAAGAAATGACCATGGTTGACACAGAGATGCCAT
TCTGGCCCACCAACTTTGGGATCAGCTCCGTGGATCTCTCCGTAATGGAAGACCACTCCCACTCCTTTGA
TATCAAGCCCTTCACTACTGTTGACTTCTCCAGCATTTCTACTCCACATTACGAAGACATTCCATTCACA
AGAACAGATCCAGTGGTTGCAGATTACAAGTATGACCTGAAACTTCAAGAGTACCAAAGTGCAATCAAAG
TGGAGCCTGCATCTCCACCTTATTATTCTGAGAAGACTCAGCTCTACAATAAGCCTCATGAAGAGCCTTC
CAACTCCCTCATGGCAATTGAATGTCGTGTCTGTGGAGATAAAGCTTCTGGATTTCACTATGGAGTTCAT
GCTTGTGAAGGATGCAAGGGTTTCTTCCGGAGAACAATCAGATTGAAGCTTATCTATGACAGATGTGATC
TTAACTGTCGGATCCACAAAAAAAGTAGAAATAAATGTCAGTACTGTCGGTTTCAGAAATGCCTTGCAGT
GGGGATGTCTCATAATGCCATCAGGTTTGGGCGGATGCCACAGGCCGAGAAGGAGAAGCTGTTGGCGGAG
ATCTCCAGTGATATCGAC
[822 nt withheld, positions 9123-9944]
TACTAGCTACCCAGCTTTC
Features (pLannotate 1.2.2; 34 found; start..end, strand, type, name):
     18..40      +  misc_feature   MCS (fragment): pBluescript multiple cloning site
     40..628     +  misc_feature   WPRE: woodchuck hepatitis virus posttranscriptional regulatory element
    565..1146    +  CDS            nef (fragment): NEF_HV1H2 - Experimental evidence at protein level: Swiss-Prot protein existence level 1. Extracellular Nef protein targets CD4(+) T-lymphocytes for apoptosis by interacting with CXCR4 surface receptors. From Human immunodeficiency virus type 1 group M subtype B (isolate HXB2) (HIV-1).
   1153..1333    +  LTR            5' LTR (truncated): truncated 5' long terminal repeat (LTR) from HIV-1
   1365..1589    +  polyA_signal   bGH poly(A) signal: bovine growth hormone polyadenylation signal
   1593..1614    +  promoter       SV40 promoter (fragment): SV40 enhancer and early promoter
   1635..2063    +  rep_origin     f1 ori (sequence partly withheld): f1 bacteriophage origin of replication; arrow indicates direction of (+) strand synthesis
   2077..2406    +  promoter       SV40 promoter: SV40 enhancer and early promoter
   2454..2501    +  promoter       EM7 promoter: synthetic bacterial promoter&nbsp
   2520..2894    +  CDS            BleoR: antibiotic-binding protein; Sh ble from Streptoalloteichus hindustanus; confers resistance to bleomycin, phleomycin, and Zeocin™
   2904..3029    +  CDS            ble (fragment): BLE_KLEPN - Experimental evidence at protein level: Swiss-Prot protein existence level 1. Binding protein with a strong affinity to the bleomycin family of antibiotics. Binds to CL990; an antimitotic-antibiotic compound. From Klebsiella pneumoniae.
   3024..3145    +  polyA_signal   SV40 poly(A) signal: SV40 polyadenylation signal
   3218..3234    -  protein_bind   lac operator: The lac repressor binds to the lac operator to inhibit transcription in E. coli. This inhibition can be relieved by adding lactose or isopropyl-β-D-thiogalactopyranoside (IPTG). lac repressor encoded by lacI
   3242..3272    -  promoter       lac promoter: promoter for the E. coli lac operon
   3287..3308    -  protein_bind   CAP binding site: CAP binding activates transcription in the presence of cAMP. E. coli catabolite activator protein
   3321..3413    -  CDS            lacI (fragment): lac repressor; lacI; The lac repressor binds to the lac operator to inhibit transcription in E. coli. This inhibition can be relieved by adding lactose or isopropyl-β-D-thiogalactopyranoside (IPTG).
   3596..4184    -  rep_origin     ori: high-copy-number ColE1/pMB1/pBR322/pUC origin of replication
   4355..5215    -  CDS            AmpR: β-lactamase; bla; confers resistance to ampicillin, carbenicillin, and related antibiotics
   5216..5320    -  promoter       AmpR promoter: bla
   5379..5431    -  misc_feature   bom (fragment): basis of mobility region from pBR322
   5586..5965    +  enhancer       CMV enhancer: human cytomegalovirus immediate early enhancer
   5966..6165    +  promoter       CMV promoter: human cytomegalovirus (CMV) immediate early promoter
   6183..6363    +  LTR            5' LTR (truncated): truncated 5' long terminal repeat (LTR) from HIV-1
   6410..6535    +  misc_feature   HIV-1 Ψ: packaging signal of human immunodeficiency virus type 1
   6519..6882    +  CDS            HIV-1 gag (fragment): gag protein from human immunodeficiency virus 1; gag
   7028..7261    +  misc_feature   RRE: The Rev response element (RRE) of HIV-1 allows for Rev-dependent mRNA export from the nucleus to the cytoplasm.
   7638..7738    +  CDS            Rev (fragment): human immunodeficiency virus 1 (HIV-1) Rev protein; rev; enhances nuclear export of unspliced and incompletely spliced viral mRNAs
   7788..7905    +  misc_feature   cPPT/CTS: central polypurine tract and central termination sequence of HIV-1
   7958..8228    +  protein_bind   tetracycline response element: contains seven copies of the tetracycline operator tetO tetracycline repressor TetR
   8239..8256    +  misc_feature   MCS (fragment): pUC18/19 multiple cloning site
   8261..8299    +  promoter       minimal CMV promoter: human cytomegalovirus (CMV) immediate early promoter
   8401..8425    +  protein_bind   attB1: mutant version of attB; recombination site for the Gateway® BP reaction BP Clonase™
   8433..9947    +  CDS            PPARG (sequence partly withheld): PPARG_HUMAN - Also known as NR1C3. Experimental evidence at protein level: Swiss-Prot protein existence level 1. (Microbial infection) Upon treatment with M.tuberculosis or its lipoprotein LpqH, phosphorylation of MAPK p38 and IL-6 production are modulated, probably via this protein. From Homo sapiens (Human).
   9953..14      -  protein_bind   attB2 (across the origin): mutant version of attB; recombination site for the Gateway® BP reaction BP Clonase™
