[The description below was written by a language model from this plasmid's Addgene catalogue record and pLannotate feature annotations shown in this document.]
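Description:
pMF-FU_TetO_GW_PPARG2 is a lentiviral transfer plasmid for doxycycline-inducible expression of human PPARG2 (also known as NR1C3) in mammalian cells. It derives from the FU-tetO-Gateway backbone, in which the Gateway cassette was replaced by the PPARG2 coding sequence through Gateway recombination; the resulting attB1 and attB2 sites flank the annotated PPARG open reading frame. In bacteria the plasmid carries a ColE1/pUC-type origin and an ampicillin resistance gene, and the catalogue lists it as low copy and grown in a recombination-deficient strain, as is common for LTR-containing vectors. The backbone also contains an f1 origin and, outside the proviral region, an SV40/EM7-driven bleomycin/Zeocin resistance cassette with an SV40 polyadenylation signal.

The viral genome is transcribed from a CMV enhancer/promoter fused to a truncated HIV-1 5' LTR, followed by the Ψ packaging signal with a partial gag sequence, the Rev response element for Rev-dependent nuclear export, and the cPPT/CTS, which aids nuclear import of the reverse-transcribed genome. Downstream sits the expression cassette: a tetracycline response element with seven tetO repeats joined to a minimal CMV promoter, driving PPARG2, then a WPRE to enhance transcript stability and expression, a second LTR element and a bGH polyadenylation signal. Because the TRE promoter is silent on its own, induction requires a reverse tetracycline transactivator supplied separately, as none is annotated here. No mammalian selection marker or reporter is annotated within the packaged region. PPARG2 is a master regulator of adipogenesis, and the associated publication concerns human stem cell-derived adipocytes, consistent with use in driving adipocyte differentiation.
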