Addgene plasmid #193289: pMF-FU_TetO_GW_PPARG2
Purpose: Lentiviral construct that expresses a dox-inducible human PPARG2
Depositing lab: Rudolf Jaenisch. Depositing organization: Whitehead Institute for Biomedical Research. Publication: Development of a physiological insulin resistance model in human stem cell-derived adipocytes. Friesen M, Khalil AS, Barrasa MI, Jeppesen JF, Mooney DJ, Jaenisch R. Sci Adv. 2022 Jun 17;8(24):eabn7298. doi: 10.1126/sciadv.abn7298. Epub 2022 Jun 17. PubMed 35714187.
Backbone
  Vector backbone: FU-tetO-Gateway
  Backbone manufacturer: Addgene plasmid 43914
  Backbone size w/o insert (bp): 10257
  Total vector size (bp): 9962
  Modifications to backbone: Removal of Gateway cassette and insertion of PPARG2 through gateway recombination
  Vector type: Mammalian Expression, Lentiviral
Growth in bacteria
  Bacterial resistance: Ampicillin, 100 μg/mL
  Growth temperature: 37°C
  Growth strain: NEB Stable
  Copy number: Low Copy
Gene/Insert
  Gene/Insert name: PPARG2 (alt name: NR1C3)
  Species: H. sapiens (human)
  GenBank ID: NM_015869.5
  Entrez Gene: PPARG2 (a.k.a. HUMPPARG)
  Promoter: TRE promoter, Tet-ON
  Cloning method: Gateway Cloning
  Sequencing primers: 5′ LNCX; T7; 3′ WPRE-R
Terms and licenses: Academic/Nonprofit Terms; Industry Terms: Not Available to Industry
How to cite: pMF-FU_TetO_GW_PPARG2 was a gift from Rudolf Jaenisch (Addgene plasmid # 193289 ; http://n2t.net/addgene:193289 ; RRID:Addgene_193289)
